>Addgene plasmid #13838 | pPyCAG-Nanog-IP | addgene full sequence | sequence record 456531 | Addgene NGS Result
GACCGCTTTGGAAAAACAAAGACTGTATTTCCTGGAAATTAATGTTTATTCAATAAACTGTGTATTCAGC
TATATTCACATAGTGGTGAGGCTGAAATGAGGCGGGAAGAGGCGGTTGGGGCTTAATTATATCAATTTGG
GTGGCCCCACAGCGCCTCCAAGGCGCCAGTCCTGTTTTGACAAGTTGCCTCTGGAAGCCTCTCTTCTTTT
TCTCCAGAGTAAGCGGAGGCCAGGGGCCCCCGGCCTCTGCTTAATACTAAAAAAAACAGCTGTTGTCATA
GTAATGATTGGGTGGAAACATTCCAGGCCTGGGTGGAGAGGCTTTTTGCTTCCTCTTGCAAAACCACACT
GACATTCCAGGCCTGGGTGGAGAGGCTTTTTGCTTCCTCTTGCAAAACCACACTGCCCTCTGGAGGGCAG
TTGCCTAGCAACTAATTAAAAGAGGATGTCGCACGGCCAGCTGCGGTCAGTTAGTCACTTCCTGCTTAAC
TGACTTGACATTTTCTATTTTAAGAGTCGGGAGGAAAATTACTGTGTTGGAGGCCCTCCGCCATCTTCTG
AAGCTGAATCGAATTAACTTGTTTATTGCAGCTTATAATGGTTACAAATAAAGCAATAGCATCACAAATT
TCACAAATAAAGCATTTTTTTCACTGCATTCTAGTTGTGGTTTGTCCAAACTCATCAATGTATCTTATCA
TGTCTGGATCTGATATCATCGTCGACATTGATTATTGACTAGTTATTAATAGTAATCAATTACGGGGTCA
TTAGTTCATAGCCCATATATGGAGTTCCGCGTTACATAACTTACGGTAAATGGCCCGCCTGGCTGACCGC
CCAACGACCCCCGCCCATTGACGTCAATAATGACGTATGTTCCCATAGTAACGCCAATAGGGACTTTCCA
TTGACGTCAATGGGTGGAGTATTTACGGTAAACTGCCCACTTGGCAGTACATCAAGTGTATCATATGCCA
AGTACGCCCCCTATTGACGTCAATGACGGTAAATGGCCCGCCTGGCATTATGCCCAGTACATGACCTTAT
GGGACTTTCCTACTTGGCAGTACATCTACGTATTAGTCATCGCTATTACCATGGTCGAGGTGAGCCCCAC
GTTCTGCTTCACTCTCCCCATCTCCCCCCCCTCCCCACCCCCAATTTTGTATTTATTTATTTTTTAATTA
TTTTGTGCAGCGATGGGGGCGGGGGGGGGGGGGGGGCGCGCGCCRGGSGGGGSGGGGSGGGGSGRGGGGS
GGGGCGGGGCGAGGCGGAGAGGTGCGGCGGCAGCCAATCAGAGCGGCGCGCTCCGAAAGTTTCCTTTTAT
GGCGAGGCGGCGGCGGCGGCGGCCCTATAAAAAGCGAAGCGCGCGGCGGGCGGGAGTCGCTGCGCGCTGC
CTTCGCCCCGTGCCCCGCTCCGCCGCCGCCTCGCGCCGCCCGCCCCGGCTCTGACTGACCGCGTTACTCC
CACAGGTGAGCGGGCGGGACGGCCCTTCTCCTCCGGGCTGTAATTAGCGCTTGGTTTAATGACGGCTTGT
TTCTTTTCTGTGGCTGCGTGAAAGCCTTGAGGGGCTCCGGGAGGGCCCTTTGTGCGGGGGGAGCGGCTCG
GGGGGTGCGTGCGTGTGTGTGTGCGTGGGGAGCGCCGCGTGCGGCTCCGCGCTGCCCGGCGGCTGTGAGC
GCTGCGGGCGCGGCGCGGGGCTTTGTGCGCTCCGCAGTGTGCGCGAGGGGAGCGCGGCCGGGGGCGGTGC
CCCGCGGTGCGGGGGGGGCTGCGAGGGGAACAAAGGCTGCGTGCGGGGTGTGTGCGTGGGGGGGTGAGCA
GGGGGTGTGGGCGCGTCGGTCGGGCTGCAACCCCCCCTGCACCCCCCTCCCCGAGTTGCTGAGCACGGCC
CGGCTTCGGGTGCGGGGCTCCGTACGGGGCGTGGCGCGGGGCTCGCCGTGCCGGGCGGGGGGTGGCGGCA
GGTGGGGGTGCCGGGCGGGGCGGGGCCGCCTCGGGCCGGGGAGGGCTCGGGGGAGGGGCGCGGCGGCCCC
CGGAGCGCCGGCGGCTGTCGAGGCGCGGCGAGCCGCAGCCATTGCCTTTTATGGTAATCGTGCGAGAGGG
CGCAGGGACTTCCTTTGTCCCAAATCTGTGCGGAGCCGAAATCTGGGAGGCGCCGCCGCACCCCCTCTAG
CGGGCGCGGGGCGAAGCGGTGCGGCGCCGGCAGGAAGGAAATGGGCGGGGAGGGCCTTCGTGCGTCGCCG
CGCCGCCGTCCCCTTCTCCCTCTCCAGCCTCGGGGCTGTCCGCGGGGGGACGGCTGCCTTCGGGGGGGAC
GGGGCAGGGCGGGGTTCGGCTTCTGGCGTGTGACCGGCGGCTCTAGAGCCTCTGCTAACCATGTTCATGC
CTTCTTCTTTTTCCTACAGCTCCTGGGCAACGTGCTGGTTATTGTGCTGTCTCATCATTTTGGCAAAGAA
TTATCACAAGTTTGTACAAAAAAGCAGGCTCTGACATGAGTGTGGGTCTTCCTGGTCCCCACAGTTTGCC
TAGTTCTGAGGAAGCATCGAATTCTGGGAACGCCTCATCAATGCCTGCAGTTTTTCATCCCGAGAACTAT
TCTTGCTTACAAGGGTCTGCTACTGAGATGCTCTGCACAGAGGCTGCCTCTCCTCGCCCTTCCTCTGAAG
ACCTGCCTCTTCAAGGCAGCCCTGATTCTTCTACCAGTCCCAAACAAAAGCTCTCAAGTCCTGAGGCTGA
CAAGGGCCCTGAGGAGGAGGAGAACAAGGTCCTTGCCAGGAAGCAGAAGATGCGGACTGTGTTCTCTCAG
GCCCAGCTGTGTGCACTCAAGGACAGGTTTCAGAAGCAGAAGTACCTCAGCCTCCAGCAGATGCAAGAAC
TCTCCTCCATTCTGAACCTGAGCTATAAGCAGGTTAAGACCTGGTTTCAAAACCAAAGGATGAAGTGCAA
GCGGTGGCAGAAAAACCAGTGGTTGAAGACTAGCAATGGTCTGATTCAGAAGGGCTCAGCACCAGTGGAG
TATCCCAGCATCCATTGCAGCTATCCCCAGGGCTATCTGGTGAACGCATCTGGAAGCCTTTCCATGTGGG
GCAGCCAGACTTGGACCAACCCAACTTGGAGCAGCCAGACCTGGACCAACCCAACTTGGAACAACCAGAC
CTGGACCAACCCAACTTGGAGCAGCCAGGCCTGGACCGCTCAGTCCTGGAACGGCCAGCCTTGGAATGCT
GCTCCGCTCCATAACTTCGGGGAGGACTTTCTGCAGCCTTACGTACAGTTGCAGCAAAACTTCTCTGCCA
GTGATTTGGAGGTGAATTTGGAAGCCACTAGGGAAAGCCATGCGCATTTTAGCACCCCACAAGCCTTGGA
ATTATTCCTGAACTACTCTGTGACTCCACCAGGTGAAATATGAGACTTACCCAGCTTTCTTGTACAAAGT
GGTGATAATTCCGCCCCCCCCCCCTCTCCCTCCCCCCCCCCTAACGTTACTGGCCGAAGCCGCTTGGAAT
AAGGCCGGTGTGCGTTTGTCTATATGTTATTTTCCACCATATTGCCGTCTTTTGGCAATGTGAGGGCCCG
GAAACCTGGCCCTGTCTTCTTGACGAGCATTCCTAGGGGTCTTTCCCCTCTCGCCAAAGGAATGCAAGGT
CTGTTGAATGTCGTGAAGGAAGCAGTTCCTCTGGAAGCTTCTTGAAGACAAACAACGTCTGTAGCGACCC
TTTGCAGGCAGCGGAACCCCCCACCTGGCGACAGGTGCCTCTGCGGCCAAAAGCCACGTGTATAAGATAC
ACCTGCAAAGGCGGCACAACCCCAGTGCCACGTTGTGAGTTGGATAGTTGTGGAAAGAGTCAAATGGCTC
TCCTCAAGCGTATTCAACAAGGGGCTGAAGGATGCCCAGAAGGTACCCCATTGTATGGGATCTGATCTGG
GGCCTCGGTGCACATGCTTTACATGTGTTTAGTCGAGGTTAAAAAAACGTCTAGGCCCCCCGAACCACGG
GGACGTGGTTTTCCTTTGAAAAACACGATGATAATATGGCCACAACCATGACCGAGTACAAGCCCACGGT
GCGCCTCGCCACCCGCGACGACGTCCCCAGGGCCGTACGCACCCTCGCCGCCGCGTTCGCCGACTACCCC
GCCACGCGCCACACCGTCGATCCGGACCGCCACATCGAGCGGGTCACCGAGCTGCAAGAACTCTTCCTCA
CGCGCGTCGGGCTCGACATCGGCAAGGTGTGGGTCGCGGACGACGGCGCCGCGGTGGCGGTCTGGACCAC
GCCGGAGAGCGTCGAAGCGGGGGCGGTGTTCGCCGAGATCGGCCCGCGCATGGCCGAGTTGAGCGGTTCC
CGGCTGGCCGCGCAGCAACAGATGGAAGGCCTCCTGGCGCCGCACCGGCCCAAGGAGCCCGCGTGGTTCC
TGGCCACCGTCGGCGTCTCGCCCGACCACCAGGGCAAGGGTCTGGGCAGCGCCGTCGTGCTCCCCGGAGT
GGAGGCGGCCGAGCGCGCCGGGGTGCCCGCCTTCCTGGAGACCTCCGCGCCCCGCAACCTCCCCTTCTAC
GAGCGGCTCGGCTTCACCGTCACCGCCGACGTCGAGGTGCCCGAAGGACCGCGCACCTGGTGCATGACCC
GCAAGCCCGGTGCCTGACGCCCGCCCCACGACCCGCAGCGCCCGACCGAAAGGAGCGCACGACCCCATGC
ATCGATGATCTAGAGCTCGCTGATCAGCCTCGACTGTGCCTTCTAGTTGCCAGCCATCTGTTGTTTGCCC
CTCCCCCGTGCCTTCCTTGACCCTGGAAGGTGCCACTCCCACTGTCCTTTCCTAATAAAATGAGGAAATT
GCATCGCATTGTCTGAGTAGGTGTCATTCTATTCTGGGGGGTGGGGTGGGGCAGGACAGCAAGGGGGAGG
ATTGGGAAGACAATAGCAGGCATGCTGGGGATGCGGTGGGCTCTATGGCTTCTGAGGCGGAAAGAACCTG
CAGCCCAAGCTTGGCGTAATCATGGTCATAGCTGTTTCCTGTGTGAAATTGTTATCCGCTCACAATTCCA
CACAACATACGAGCCGGAAGCATAAAGTGTAAAGCCTGGGGTGCCTAATGAGTGAGCTAACTCACATTAA
TTGCGTTGCGCTCACTGCCCGCTTTCCAGTCGGGAAACCTGTCGTGCCAGCGGATCCGCATCTCAATTAG
TCAGCAACCATAGTCCCGCCCCTAACTCCGCCCATCCCGCCCCTAACTCCGCCCAGTTCCGCCCATTCTC
CGCCCCATGGCTGACTAATTTTTTTTATTTATGCAGAGGCCGAGGCCGCCTCGGCCTCTGAGCTATTCCA
GAAGTAGTGAGGAGGCTTTTTTGGAGGCCTAGGCTTTTGCAAAAAGCTAACTTGTTTATTGCAGCTTATA
ATGGTTACAAATAAAGCAATAGCATCACAAATTTCACAAATAAAGCATTTTTTTCACTGCATTCTAGTTG
TGGTTTGTCCAAACTCATCAATGTATCTTATCATGTCTGGATCCGCTGCATTAATGAATCGGCCAACGCG
CGGGGAGAGGCGGTTTGCGTATTGGGCGCTCTTCCGCTTCCTCGCTCACTGACTCGCTGCGCTCGGTCGT
TCGGCTGCGGCGAGCGGTATCAGCTCACTCAAAGGCGGTAATACGGTTATCCACAGAATCAGGGGATAAC
GCAGGAAAGAACATGTGAGCAAAAGGCCAGCAAAAGGCCAGGAACCGTAAAAAGGCCGCGTTGCTGGCGT
TTTTCCATAGGCTCCGCCCCCCTGACGAGCATCACAAAAATCGACGCTCAAGTCAGAGGTGGCGAAACCC
GACAGGACTATAAAGATACCAGGCGTTTCCCCCTGGAAGCTCCCTCGTGCGCTCTCCTGTTCCGACCCTG
CCGCTTACCGGATACCTGTCCGCCTTTCTCCCTTCGGGAAGCGTGGCGCTTTCTCATAGCTCACGCTGTA
GGTATCTCAGTTCGGTGTAGGTCGTTCGCTCCAAGCTGGGCTGTGTGCACGAACCCCCCGTTCAGCCCGA
CCGCTGCGCCTTATCCGGTAACTATCGTCTTGAGTCCAACCCGGTAAGACACGACTTATCGCCACTGGCA
GCAGCCACTGGTAACAGGATTAGCAGAGCGAGGTATGTAGGCGGTGCTACAGAGTTCTTGAAGTGGTGGC
CTAACTACGGCTACACTAGAAGAACAGTATTTGGTATCTGCGCTCTGCTGAAGCCAGTTACCTTCGGAAA
AAGAGTTGGTAGCTCTTGATCCGGCAAACAAACCACCGCTGGTAGCGGTGGTTTTTTTGTTTGCAAGCAG
CAGATTACGCGCAGAAAAAAAGGATCTCAAGAAGATCCTTTGATCTTTTCTACGGGGTCTGACGCTCAGT
GGAACGAAAACTCACGTTAAGGGATTTTGGTCATGAGATTATCAAAAAGGATCTTCACCTAGATCCTTTT
AAATTAAAAATGAAGTTTTAAATCAATCTAAAGTATATATGAGTAAACTTGGTCTGACAGTTACCAATGC
TTAATCAGTGAGGCACCTATCTCAGCGATCTGTCTATTTCGTTCATCCATAGTTGCCTGACTCCCCGTCG
TGTAGATAACTACGATACGGGAGGGCTTACCATCTGGCCCCAGTGCTGCAATGATACCGCGAGACCCACG
CTCACCGGCTCCAGATTTATCAGCAATAAACCAGCCAGCCGGAAGGGCCGAGCGCAGAAGTGGTCCTGCA
ACTTTATCCGCCTCCATCCAGTCTATTAATTGTTGCCGGGAAGCTAGAGTAAGTAGTTCGCCAGTTAATA
GTTTGCGCAACGTTGTTGCCATTGCTACAGGCATCGTGGTGTCACGCTCGTCGTTTGGTATGGCTTCATT
CAGCTCCGGTTCCCAACGATCAAGGCGAGTTACATGATCCCCCATGTTGTGCAAAAAAGCGGTTAGCTCC
TTCGGTCCTCCGATCGTTGTCAGAAGTAAGTTGGCCGCAGTGTTATCACTCATGGTTATGGCAGCACTGC
ATAATTCTCTTACTGTCATGCCATCCGTAAGATGCTTTTCTGTGACTGGTGAGTACTCAACCAAGTCATT
CTGAGAATAGTGTATGCGGCGACCGAGTTGCTCTTGCCCGGCGTCAATACGGGATAATACCGCGCCACAT
AGCAGAACTTTAAAAGTGCTCATCATTGGAAAACGTTCTTCGGGGCGAAAACTCTCAAGGATCTTACCGC
TGTTGAGATCCAGTTCGATGTAACCCACTCGTGCACCCAACTGATCTTCAGCATCTTTTACTTTCACCAG
CGTTTCTGGGTGAGCAAAAACAGGAAGGCAAAATGCCGCAAAAAAGGGAATAAGGGCGACACGGAAATGT
TGAATACTCATACTCTTCCTTTTTCAAT
Features (pLannotate 1.2.2; 22 found; start..end, strand, type, name):
    576..710     +  polyA_signal   SV40 poly(A) signal: SV40 polyadenylation signal
    724..1103    +  enhancer       CMV enhancer: human cytomegalovirus immediate early enhancer
   1105..1382    +  promoter       chicken β-actin promoter: No description available
   1383..2399    +  intron         chimeric intron: chimera between introns from chicken β-actin and rabbit β-globin
   2456..2480    +  protein_bind   attB1: mutant version of attB; recombination site for the Gateway® BP reaction BP Clonase™
   2486..3400    +  CDS            Nanog: NANOG_MOUSE - Also known as Ecat4, Enk. Experimental evidence at protein level: Swiss-Prot protein existence level 1. Transcription regulator involved in inner cell mass and embryonic stem (ES) cells proliferation and self-renewal (PubMed:25825768). Imposes pluripotency on ES cells and prevents their differentiation towards extraembryonic endoderm and trophectoderm lineages. Blocks bone morphogenetic protein-induced mesoderm differentiation of ES cells by physically interacting with SMAD1 and interfering with the recruitment of coactivators to the active SMAD transcriptional complexes. Acts as
   3409..3433    -  protein_bind   attB2: mutant version of attB; recombination site for the Gateway® BP reaction BP Clonase™
   3562..4024    +  misc_feature   IRES: internal ribosome entry site (IRES) of the encephalomyocarditis virus (EMCV)
   4038..4637    +  CDS            PuroR: puromycin N-acetyltransferase; pac from Streptomyces alboniger; confers resistance to puromycin
   4724..4948    +  polyA_signal   bGH poly(A) signal: bovine growth hormone polyadenylation signal
   4952..4968    +  promoter       SV40 promoter (fragment): SV40 enhancer and early promoter
   5019..5035    -  protein_bind   lac operator: The lac repressor binds to the lac operator to inhibit transcription in E. coli. This inhibition can be relieved by adding lactose or isopropyl-β-D-thiogalactopyranoside (IPTG). lac repressor encoded by lacI
   5043..5073    -  promoter       lac promoter: promoter for the E. coli lac operon
   5088..5109    -  protein_bind   CAP binding site: CAP binding activates transcription in the presence of cAMP. E. coli catabolite activator protein
   5122..5161    -  CDS            lacI (fragment): lac repressor; lacI; The lac repressor binds to the lac operator to inhibit transcription in E. coli. This inhibition can be relieved by adding lactose or isopropyl-β-D-thiogalactopyranoside (IPTG).
   5168..5190    +  promoter       SV40 promoter (fragment): SV40 enhancer and early promoter
   5214..5349    +  rep_origin     SV40 ori: SV40 origin of replication
   5369..5503    +  polyA_signal   SV40 poly(A) signal: SV40 polyadenylation signal
   5505..5559    -  CDS            lacI (fragment): lac repressor; lacI; The lac repressor binds to the lac operator to inhibit transcription in E. coli. This inhibition can be relieved by adding lactose or isopropyl-β-D-thiogalactopyranoside (IPTG).
   5742..6330    -  rep_origin     ori: high-copy-number ColE1/pMB1/pBR322/pUC origin of replication
   6501..7361    -  CDS            AmpR: β-lactamase; bla; confers resistance to ampicillin, carbenicillin, and related antibiotics
   7362..7378    -  promoter       AmpR promoter (fragment): bla
