[The description below was written by a language model from this plasmid's Addgene catalogue record and pLannotate feature annotations shown in this document.]
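Description:
pPyCAG-Nanog-IP is a mammalian expression plasmid that drives constitutive expression of mouse Nanog, built on the pPyCAG-gw-IP backbone. It is propagated in E. coli as a high-copy plasmid through a ColE1/pUC-type origin, with ampicillin selection provided by β-lactamase. The sequenced record is about 7.4 kb. The annotation also picks up an SV40 origin of replication, additional SV40 polyadenylation signals, and small lac promoter/operator and lacI fragments that appear to be remnants of parental vectors. The "Py" in the name suggests a polyoma-derived element, but no such feature is annotated and the record does not describe one.

The payload is a single bicistronic transcription unit. The CAG promoter is a strong, broadly active composite of the CMV immediate-early enhancer, the chicken β-actin promoter and a chimeric β-actin/β-globin intron. It sits upstream of the unmutated, roughly 900 bp Nanog coding sequence. The insert is flanked by attB1 and attB2 sites, which fits the Gateway-adapted ("gw") backbone, although the catalogue lists restriction enzyme cloning. Downstream, an EMCV IRES allows cap-independent translation of puromycin N-acetyltransferase from the same mRNA, and the transcript ends at a bovine growth hormone polyadenylation signal. Because Nanog and the resistance gene share one transcript, puromycin selection enriches for cells that also express the transgene.

Nanog is a homeodomain transcription regulator that supports self-renewal and pluripotency in the inner cell mass and embryonic stem cells. The associated publication concerns its requirement for maintaining pluripotency in mouse epiblast and ES cells. The plasmid is therefore suited to forced Nanog expression in transfected mammalian cells, particularly ES cells.
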