Addgene plasmid #13838: pPyCAG-Nanog-IP
Depositing lab: Shinya Yamanaka. Depositing organization: Kyoto University, Center for iPS Cell Research and Application. Publication: The homeoprotein Nanog is required for maintenance of pluripotency in mouse epiblast and ES cells. Mitsui K, Tokuzawa Y, Itoh H, Segawa K, Murakami M, Takahashi K, Maruyama M, Maeda M, Yamanaka S. Cell. 2003 May 30. 113(5):631-42. 10.1016/S0092-8674(03)00393-3 PubMed 12787504.
Backbone
  Vector backbone: pPyCAG-gw-IP
  Backbone size w/o insert (bp): 6800
  Vector type: Mammalian Expression
  Selectable markers: Puromycin
Growth in bacteria
  Bacterial resistance: Ampicillin, 100 μg/mL
  Growth temperature: 37°C
  Growth strain: DH5alpha
  Copy number: High Copy
Gene/Insert
  Gene/Insert name: Nanog
  Species: M. musculus (mouse)
  Insert size (bp): 900
  Mutation: None
  Entrez Gene: Nanog (a.k.a. 2410002E02Rik, ENK, Stm1, ecat4)
  Cloning method: Restriction Enzyme
  Sequencing primers: 5′ CAG-1
Resource information
  A portion of this plasmid was derived from a plasmid made by: CAG promoter was from Dr. Jun-ichi Miyazaki of Osaka University Graduate School of Medicine. In publication using this plasmid, please cite: Efficient selection for high-expression transfectants with a novel eukaryotic vector. Gene 108:193-200, 1991. Niwa, H., Yamamura, K. & Miyazaki, J.
Terms and licenses: Academic/Nonprofit Terms; Industry Terms: Not Available to Industry
How to cite: pPyCAG-Nanog-IP was a gift from Shinya Yamanaka (Addgene plasmid # 13838 ; http://n2t.net/addgene:13838 ; RRID:Addgene_13838)
