>Addgene plasmid #13838 | pPyCAG-Nanog-IP | addgene partial sequence | sequence record 109353 | pCAG-F 5'-GCAACGTGCTGGTTATTGTG-3'
GGCAAGAATTATCACAAGTTTGTACAAAAAAGCAGGCTCTGACATGAGTGTGGGTCTTCCTGGTCCCCAC
AGTTTGCCTAGTTCTGAGGAAGCATCGAATTCTGGGAACGCCTCATCAATGCCTGCAGTTTTTCATCCCG
AGAACTATTCTTGCTTACAAGGGTCTGCTACTGAGATGCTCTGCACAGAGGCTGCCTCTCCTCGCCCTTC
CTCTGAAGACCTGCCTCTTCAAGGCAGCCCTGATTCTTCTACCAGTCCCAAACAAAAGCTCTCAAGTCCT
GAGGCTGACAAGGGCCCTGAGGAGGAGGAGAACAAGGTCCTTGCCAGGAAGCAGAAGATGCGGACTGTGT
TCTCTCAGGCCCAGCTGTGTGCACTCAAGGACAGGTTTCAGAAGCAGAAGTACCTCAGCCTCCAGCAGAT
GCAAGAACTCTCCTCCATTCTGAACCTGAGCTATAAGCAGGTTAAGACCTGGTTTCAAAACCAAAGGATG
AAGTGCAAGCGGTGGCAGAAAAACCAGTGGTTGAAGACTAGCAATGGTCTGATTCAGAAGGGCTCAGCAC
CAGTGGAGTATCCCAGCATCCATTGCAGCTATCCCCAGGGCTATCTGGTGAACGCATCTGGAAGCCTTTC
CATGTGGGGCAGCCAGACTTGGACCAACCCAACTTGGAGCAGCCAGACCTGGACCAACCCAACTTGGAAC
AACCAGACCTGGACCAACCCAACTTGGAGCAGCCAGGCCTGGACCGCTCAGTCCTGGAACGGCCAGCCTT
GGAATGCTGCTCCGCTCCATAACTTCGGGGAGGACTTTCTGCAGCCTTACGTACAGTTGCAGCAAAACTT
CTCTGCCAGTGATTTGGAGGTGAATTTGGAAGCCACTAGGGAAAGCCATGCGCATTTTAGCACCCCACAA
GCCTTGGAATTATTCCTGAACTACTCTGTGACTCCACCAGGTGAAATATGAGACTTACCCAGCTTTCTTG
TACAAAGTGGTGATAATTCCG
