>Addgene plasmid #13838 | pPyCAG-Nanog-IP | addgene partial sequence | sequence record 109356 | IRES-F 5'-TGGCTCTCCTCAAGCGTATT-3'
CCAGAAGGTACCCCATTGTATGGGATCTGATCTGGGGCCTCGGTGCACATGCTTTACATGTGTTTAGTCG
AGGTTAAAAAAACGTCTAGGCCCCCCGAACCACGGGGACGTGGTTTTCCTTTGAAAAACACGATGATAAT
ATGGCCACAACCATGACCGAGTACAAGCCCACGGTGCGCCTCGCCACCCGCGACGACGTCCCCAGGGCCG
TACGCACCCTCGCCGCCGCGTTCGCCGACTACCCCGCCACGCGCCACACCGTCGATCCGGACCGCCACAT
CGAGCGGGTCACCGAGCTGCAAGAACTCTTCCTCACGCGCGTCGGGCTCGACATCGGCAAGGTGTGGGTC
GCGGACGACGGCGCCGCGGTGGCGGTCTGGACCACGCCGGAGAGCGTCGAAGCGGGGGCGGTGTTCGCCG
AGATCGGCCCGCGCATGGCCGAGTTGAGCGGTTCCCGGCTGGCCGCGCAGCAACAGATGGAAGGCCTCCT
GGCGCCGCACCGGCCCAAGGAGCCCGCGTGGTTCCTGGCCACCGTCGGCGTCTCGCCCGACCACCAGGGC
AAGGGTCTGGGCAGCGCCGTCGTGCTCCCCGGAGTGGAGGCGGCCGAGCGCGCCGGGGTGCCCGCCTTCC
TGGAGACCTCCGCGCCCCGCAACCTCCCCTTCTACGAGCGGCTCGGCTTCACCGTCACCGCCGACGTCGA
GGTGCCCGAAGGACCGCGCACCTGGTGCATGACCCGCAAGCCCGGTGCCTGACGCCCGCCCCACGACCCG
CAGCGCCCGACCGAAAGGAGCGCACGACCCCATGCATCGATGATCTAGAGCTCGCTGATCAGCCTCGACT
GTGCCTTCTAGTTGCCAGCCATCTGTTGTTTGCCCCTCCCCCGTGCCTTCCTTGACCCTGGAAGGTGCCA
CTCCCACTGTCCTTTCCTAATAAAATGAGGAAATTGC
